Addgene plasmid #148006: pnYC-NpM-CtDCP1_X
Purpose: Bacterial Expression of CtDCP1
Depositing lab: Elisa Izaurralde. Depositing organization: Max Planck Institute for Developmental Biology. Publication: Structure of the Dcp2-Dcp1 mRNA-decapping complex in the activated conformation. Valkov E, Muthukumar S, Chang CT, Jonas S, Weichenrieder O, Izaurralde E. Nat Struct Mol Biol. 2016 Jun;23(6):574-9. doi: 10.1038/nsmb.3232. Epub 2016 May 16. PubMed 27183195.
Backbone
  Vector backbone: Unknown
  Vector type: Bacterial Expression
Growth in bacteria
  Bacterial resistance: Chloramphenicol, 25 μg/mL
  Growth temperature: 37°C
  Growth strain: DH5alpha
  Copy number: Low Copy
Gene/Insert
  Gene/Insert name: CtDCP1
  Species: Chaetomium thermophilum
  Cloning method: Unknown
Terms and licenses: Academic/Nonprofit Terms; Industry Terms: Not Available to Industry
Depositor comments: codon optimized cDNA from GeneArt Plasmids from this collection were made available to the research community and donated after the lab closed. Please note that the sequence provided by the depositing laboratory may be theoretical/predicted or based on Sanger sequencing results. There may be discrepancies between sequencing results obtained by Addgene and the depositor sequence. If an Addgene verified sequence is not available, please contact before placing your order to request that our lab fully sequence the plasmid.
How to cite: pnYC-NpM-CtDCP1_X was a gift from Elisa Izaurralde (Addgene plasmid # 148006 ; http://n2t.net/addgene:148006 ; RRID:Addgene_148006)
