[The description below was written by a language model from this plasmid's Addgene catalogue record and pLannotate feature annotations shown in this document.]
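Description:
pnYC-NpM-CtDCP1_X is a 6.1 kb bacterial expression plasmid for producing DCP1, the mRNA-decapping complex subunit, from the thermophilic fungus Chaetomium thermophilum in E. coli. The catalogue lists the backbone as unknown, but the annotated features point to a pACYC184-like framework. It has a p15A origin of replication, a chloramphenicol acetyltransferase gene under its own cat promoter, and scattered fragments of a disrupted tetracycline resistance gene with its tet promoter, along with IS1 and other remnants. Selection is therefore by chloramphenicol, and the plasmid is recorded as low copy. Because p15A is compatible with ColE1-type origins, a vector of this kind can be maintained alongside a second plasmid for co-expression of binding partners. The record itself does not state that this was the intent.

The expression cassette is inserted within the former tetracycline resistance region. It consists of a T7 promoter with an adjacent lac operator, the T7 gene 10 ribosome binding site, and a maltose-binding protein coding sequence that lacks a signal peptide, so the product stays cytosolic. A T7 terminator closes the cassette. Transcription thus depends on a host supplying T7 RNA polymerase and is inducible with IPTG. The unannotated stretch of roughly 700 bp between MBP and the terminator region presumably holds the CtDCP1 insert, which would give an N-terminal MBP fusion, but the feature table does not label the insert or any protease cleavage site. The depositor notes that the cDNA was codon-optimized and synthesized commercially. The associated publication concerns the structure of the Dcp2–Dcp1 decapping complex, which is consistent with use for recombinant protein production for structural and biochemical work.
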