Features (pLannotate 1.2.2; 17 found; start..end, strand, type, name):
    739..834     -  CDS            resD (fragment): REDF_ECOLI - Also known as D. Protein inferred from homology: Swiss-Prot protein existence level 3. Acts as a repressor of transcription and as a site-specific resolvase that cleaves at the RfsF site. From Escherichia coli (strain K12).
    824..881     +  CDS            TcR (fragment): tetracycline efflux protein; tet; confers resistance to tetracycline
    878..971     -  CDS            TcR (fragment): tetracycline efflux protein; tet; confers resistance to tetracycline
   1475..2375    -  CDS            TcR (fragment): tetracycline efflux protein; tet; confers resistance to tetracycline
   2402..2420    +  promoter       T7 promoter: promoter for bacteriophage T7 RNA polymerase
   2421..2445    +  protein_bind   lac operator: The lac repressor binds to the lac operator to inhibit transcription in E. coli. This inhibition can be relieved by adding lactose or isopropyl-β-D-thiogalactopyranoside (IPTG). lac repressor encoded by lacI
   2460..2482    +  RBS            RBS: efficient ribosome binding site from bacteriophage T7 gene 10 (Olins and Rangwala, 1989)
   2493..3589    +  CDS            MBP (fragment): maltose binding protein from E. coli; malE (mutated); This version of the gene does not encode a signal sequence, so MBP will remain in the cytosol.
   4317..4366    +  CDS            SET1 (fragment): solubility-enhancement tag derived from T7 phage gene 10B
   4374..4421    +  terminator     T7 terminator: transcription terminator for bacteriophage T7 RNA polymerase
   4444..4548    -  CDS            TcR (fragment): tetracycline efflux protein; tet; confers resistance to tetracycline
   4596..4624    -  promoter       tet promoter: E. coli promoter for tetracycline efflux protein gene
   4736..5281    +  rep_origin     p15A ori: Plasmids containing the medium-copy-number p15A origin of replication can be propagated in E. coli cells that contain a second plasmid with the ColE1 origin.
   5369..5424    +  rep_origin     RSF ori (fragment): Plasmids containing the RSF 1030 origin of replication can be propagated in E. coli cells that contain additional plasmids with compatible origins.
   5543..5686    -  mobile_element IS1 (fragment): prokaryotic transposable element IS1
   5807..5909    +  promoter       cat promoter: promoter of the E. coli cat gene encoding chloramphenicol acetyltransferase
   5910..441     +  CDS            CmR (across the origin): chloramphenicol acetyltransferase; cat; confers resistance to chloramphenicol
>Addgene plasmid #148006 | pnYC-NpM-CtDCP1_X | depositor full sequence | sequence record 290453 | Full Sequence
GGTATGGCAATGAAAGACGGTGAGCTGGTGATATGGGATAGTGTTCACCCTTGTTACACCGTTTTCCATG
AGCAAACTGAAACGTTTTCATCGCTCTGGAGTGAATACCACGACGATTTCCGGCAGTTTCTACACATATA
TTCGCAAGATGTGGCGTGTTACGGTGAAAACCTGGCCTATTTCCCTAAAGGGTTTATTGAGAATATGTTT
TTCGTCTCAGCCAATCCCTGGGTGAGTTTCACCAGTTTTGATTTAAACGTGGCCAATATGGACAACTTCT
TCGCCCCCGTTTTCACCATGGGCAAATATTATACGCAAGGCGACAAGGTGCTGATGCCGCTGGCGATTCA
GGTTCATCATGCCGTCTGTGATGGCTTCCATGTCGGCAGAATGCTTAATGAATTACAACAGTACTGCGAT
GAGTGGCAGGGCGGGGCGTAATTTTTTTAAGGCAGTTATTGGTGCCCTTAAACGCCTGGTGCTACGCCTG
AATAAGTGATAATAAGCGGATGAATGGCAGAAATTCGAAAGCAAATTCGACCCGGTCGTCGGTTCAGGGC
AGGGTCGTTAAATAGCCGCTTATGTCTATTGCTGGTTTACCGGTTTATTGACTACCGGAAGCAGTGTGAC
CGTGTGCTTCTCAAATGCCTGAGGCCAGTTTGCTCAGGCTCTCCCCGTGGAGGTAATAATTGACGATATG
ATCATTTATTCTGCCTCCCAGAGCCTGATAAAAACGGTTAGCGCTTCGTTAATACAGATGTAGGTGTTCC
ACAGGGTAGCCAGCAGCATCCTGCGATGCAGATCCGGAACATAATGGTGCAGGGCGCTTGTTTCGGCGTG
GGTATGGTGGCAGGCCCCGTGGCCGGGGGACTGTTGGGCGCTGCCGGCACCTGTCCTACGAGTTGCATGA
TAAAGAAGACAGTCATAAGTGCGGCGACGATAGTCATGCCCCGCGCCCACCGGAAGGAGCTACCGGACAG
CGGTGCGGACTGTTGTAACTCAGAATAAGAAATGAGGCCGCTCATGGCGTTGACTCTCAGTCATAGTATC
GTGGTATCACCGGTTGGTTCCACTCTCTGTTGCGGGCAACTTCAGCAGCACGTAGGGGACTTCCGCGTTT
CCAGACTTTACGAAACACGGAAACCGAAGACCATTCATGTTGTTGCTCAGGTCGCAGACGTTTTGCAGCA
GCAGTCGCTTCACGTTCGCTCGCGTATCGGTGATTCATTCTGCTAACCAGTAAGGCAACCCCGCCAGCCT
AGCCGGGTCCTCAACGACAGGAGCACGATCATGCGCACCCGTGGCCAGGACCCAACGCTGCCCGAGATGC
GCCGCGTGCGGCTGCTGGAGATGGCGGACGCGATGGATATGTTCTGCCAAGGGTTGGTTTGCGCATTCAC
AGTTCTCCGCAAGAATTGATTGGCTCCAATTCTTGGAGTGGTGAATCCGTTAGCGAGGTGCCGCCGGCTT
CCATTCAGGTCGAGGTGGCCCGGCTCCATGCACCGCGACGCAACGCGGGGAGGCAGACAAGGTATAGGGC
GGCGCCTACAATCCATGCCAACCCGTTCCATGTGCTCGCCGAGGCGGCATAAATCGCCGTGACGATCAGC
GGTCCAGTGATCGAAGTTAGGCTGGTAAGAGCCGCGAGCGATCCTTGAAGCTGTCCCTGATGGTCGTCAT
CTACCTGCCTGGACAGCATGGCCTGCAACGCGGGCATCCCGATGCCGCCGGAAGCGAGAAGAATCATAAT
GGGGAAGGCCATCCAGCCTCGCGTCGCGAACGCCAGCAAGACGTAGCCCAGCGCGTCGGCCGCCATGCCG
GCGATAATGGCCTGCTTCTCGCCGAAACGTTTGGTGGCGGGACCAGTGACGAAGGCTTGAGCGAGGGCGT
GCAAGATTCCGAATACCGCAAGCGACAGGCCGATCATCGTCGCGCTCCAGCGAAAGCGGTCCTCGCCGAA
AATGACCCAGAGCGCTGCCGGCACCTGTCCTACGAGTTGCATGATAAAGAAGACAGTCATAAGTGCGGCG
ACGATAGTCATGCCCCGCGCCCACCGGAAGGAGCTGACTGGGTTGAAGGCTCTCAAGGGCATCGGTCGAC
GCTCTCCCTTATGCGACTCCTGCATTAGGAAGCAGCCCAGTAGTAGGTTGAGGCCGTTGAGCACCGCCGC
CGCAAGGAATGGTGCATGCAAGGAGATGGCGCCCAACAGTCCCCCGGCCACGGGGCCTGCCACCATACCC
ACGCCGAAACAAGCGCTCATGAGCCCGAAGTGGCGAGCCCGATCTTCCCCATCGGTGATGTCGGCGATAT
AGGCGCCAGCAACCGCACCTGTGGCGCCGGTGATGCCGGCCACGATGCGTCCGGCGTAGAGGATCAGACT
AAGATCTCGATCCCGCGAAATTAATACGACTCACTATAGGGGAATTGTGAGCGGATAACAATTCCCCACT
AGTAATAATTTTGTTTAACTTTAAGAAGGAGATATACCATGGAAACTGAAGAAGGTAAACTGGTAATCTG
GATTAACGGCGATAAAGGCTATAACGGTCTCGCTGAAGTCGGTAAGAAATTCGAGAAAGATACCGGAATT
AAAGTCACCGTTGAGCATCCGGATAAACTGGAAGAGAAATTCCCACAGGTTGCGGCAACTGGCGATGGCC
CTGACATTATCTTCTGGGCACACGACCGCTTTGGTGGCTACGCTCAATCTGGCCTGTTGGCTGAAATCAC
CCCGGACAAAGCGTTCCAGGACAAGCTGTATCCGTTTACCTGGGATGCCGTACGTTACAACGGCAAGCTG
ATTGCTTACCCGATCGCTGTTGAAGCGTTATCGCTGATTTATAACAAAGACCTGCTGCCGAACCCGCCAA
AAACCTGGGAAGAGATCCCGGCGCTGGATAAAGAACTGAAAGCGAAAGGTAAGAGCGCCCTGATGTTCAA
CCTGCAAGAACCGTACTTCACCTGGCCGCTGATTGCTGCTGACGGGGGTTATGCGTTCAAGTATGAAAAC
GGCAAGTACGACATTAAAGACGTGGGCGTGGATAACGCTGGCGCGAAAGCGGGTCTGACCTTCCTGGTTG
ACCTGATTAAAAACAAACACATGAATGCAGACACCGATTACTCCATCGCAGAAGCTGCCTTTAATAAAGG
CGAAACAGCGATGACCATCAACGGCCCGTGGGCATGGTCCAACATCGACACCAGCAAAGTGAATTATGGT
GTAACGGTACTGCCGACCTTCAAGGGTCAACCATCCAAACCGTTCGTTGGCGTGCTGAGCGCAGGTATTA
ACGCCGCCAGTCCGAACAAAGAGCTGGCAAAAGAGTTCCTCGAAAACTATCTGCTGACTGATGAAGGTCT
GGAAGCGGTTAATAAAGACAAACCGCTGGGTGCCGTAGCGCTGAAGTCTTACGAGGAAGAGTTGGCGAAA
GATCCACGTATTGCCGCCACGATGGAAAACGCCCAGAAAGGTGAAATCATGCCGAACATCCCGCAGATGT
CCGCTTTCTGGTATGCCGTGCGTACTGCGGTGATCAACGCCGCCAGCGGTCGTCAGACTGTCGATGAAGC
CCTTAAAGACGCGCAGACTGGTACCGGCAGCGGCCTGGAAGTTCTGTTCCAGGGGCCCCATATGGTTGCA
GCAGTTTGTCATGCACGTAGCGCACGTAGTGCATTTCCGCCTCGTGATAATACCGAACTGAGCCTGCGTG
TTCTGCGTCGTTATCAGCCGACCATTCGTACCATTCTGGCAATTGCAGCAAATGCAGTTGCATATAGCTT
TCTGGAAGCAAGCCAGAGCTGGGAAAAACATGGTGCCGAAGGTACAATGTTTGTTTGTGATCAGGACCCG
GTTCCGACCCCGACCGGTCAGGTTCTGCCTCGTCAGTGTGTTTTTGTTCTGAATCGTCGTAGCATGGATA
ACCTGGTTATTGATCTGCTGCGTGTTACCGATTGTGAAGTTGTTGGTGAACTGATTGTGTTTCGCTTTGA
AGATGATACCAGCCAGGGTGAAGATGGTGGTCGTGAGAAAAAAATCATTGGTCTGTGGATTCATGCCGAC
GAAACCAATATTCGTGAAGTTTATACCAGCCTGATTCTGGGTGCATGGCAGCAGGCACGTCTGGCAGTTG
ATGCATATATTCAGGCAATGGCAGGTAATCCGGTTAGCAGCAGCGTTGAACCGACCAATCCGCAGCCTGC
AGCAAGCTTTACCACCACACCGCTGGCAGGCAAACGTATTAGCGTTAGCGACCTGTTTCGTCAGAAAAAT
GGTGGTTAAGGATCCTAATAGTCTAGAGCTAGCCCTAGGAGATCCGGCTGCTAACAAAGCCCGAAAGGAA
GCTGAGTTGGCTGCTGCCACCGCTGAGCAATAACTAGCATAACCCCTTGGGGCCTCTAAACGGGTCTTGA
GGGGTTTTTTGCTGAAAGGAGGAACTATATCCGGATATCCCGCAAGAGGCCCGGCAGTACCGGCATAACC
AAGCCTATGCCTACAGCATCCAGGGTGACGGTGCCGAGGATGACGATGAGCGCATTGTTAGATTTCATAC
ACGGTGCCTGACTGCGTTAGCAATTTAACTGTGATAAACTACCGCATTAAAGCTTATCGATGATAAGCTG
TCAAACATGAGAATTACAACTTATATCGTATGGGGCTGACTTCAGGTGCTACATTTGAAGAGATAAATTG
CACTGAAATCAAGAAATATTTTATCTGATTAATAAGATGATCTTCTTGAGATCGTTTTGGTCTGCGCGTA
ATCTCTTGCTCTGAAAACGAAAAAACCGCCTTGCAGGGCGGTTTTTCGAAGGTTCTCTGAGCTACCAACT
CTTTGAACCGAGGTAACTGGCTTGGAGGAGCGCAGTCACCAAAACTTGTCCTTTCAGTTTAGCCTTAACC
GGCGCATGACTTCAAGACTAACTCCTCTAAATCAATTACCAGTGGCTGCTGCCAGTGGTGCTTTTGCATG
TCTTTCCGGGTTGGACTCAAGACGATAGTTACCGGATAAGGCGCAGCGGTCGGACTGAACGGGGGGTTCG
TGCATACAGTCCAGCTTGGAGCGAACTGCCTACCCGGAACTGAGTGTCAGGCGTGGAATGAGACAAACGC
GGCCATAACAGCGGAATGACACCGGTAAACCGAAAGGCAGGAACAGGAGAGCGCACGAGGGAGCCGCCAG
GGGGAAACGCCTGGTATCTTTATAGTCCTGTCGGGTTTCGCCACCACTGATTTGAGCGTCAGATTTCGTG
ATGCTTGTCAGGGGGGCGGAGCCTATGGAAAAACGGCTTTGCCGCGGCCCTCTCACTTCCCTGTTAAGTA
TCTTCCTGGCATCTTCCAGGAAATCTCCGCCCCGTTCGTAAGCCATTTCCGCTCGCCGCAGTCGAACGAC
CGAGCGTAGCGAGTCAGTGAGCGAGGAAGCGGAATATATCCTGTATCACATATTCTGCTGACGCACCGGT
GCAGCCTTTTTTCTCCTGCCACATGAAGCACTTCACTGACACCCTCATCAGTGCCAACATAGTAAGCCAG
TATACACTCCCCTAGCGCTGATGTCCGGCGGTGCTTTTGCCGTTACGCACCACCCCGTCAGTAGCTGAAC
AGGAGGGACAGCTGATAGAAACAGAAGCCACTGGAGCACCTCAAAAACACCATCATACACTAAATCAGTA
AGTTGGCAGCATCACCCGACGCACTTTGCGCCGAATAAATACCTGTGACGGAAGATCACTTCGCAGAATA
AATAAATCCTGGTGTCCCTGTTGATACCGGGAAGCCCTGGGCCAACTTTTGGCGAAAATGAGACGTTGAT
CGGCACGTAAGAGGTTCCAACTTTCACCATAATGAAATAAGATCACTACCGGGCGTATTTTTTGAGTTAT
CGAGATTTTCAGGAGCTAAGGAAGCTAAAATGGAGAAAAAAATCACTGGATATACCACCGTTGATATATC
CCAATGGCATCGTAAAGAACATTTTGAGGCATTTCAGTCAGTTGCTCAATGTACCTATAACCAGACCGTT
CAGCTGGATATTACGGCCTTTTTAAAGACCGTAAAGAAAAATAAGCACAAGTTTTATCCGGCCTTTATTC
ACATTCTTGCCCGCCTGATGAATGCTCATCCGGAATTC
